LOCUS       Exported 2267 bp ds-DNA circular SYN 13-MAY-2021
DEFINITION  Provides the End-to-End linker 4-Delta which assists Level 2 cloning
            in Mobius Assembly.
ACCESSION   .
VERSION     .
KEYWORDS    pMA_Auxiliary 4-Delta
SOURCE      synthetic DNA construct
  ORGANISM  synthetic DNA construct
REFERENCE   1 (bases 1 to 2267)
  AUTHORS   Andreou AI, Nakayama N
  TITLE     Mobius Assembly: A versatile Golden-Gate framework towards universal
            DNA assembly.
  JOURNAL   PLoS One. 2018 Jan 2;13(1):e0189892. doi:
            10.1371/journal.pone.0189892. eCollection 2018.
  PUBMED    29293531
REFERENCE   2 (bases 1 to 2267)
  AUTHORS   .
  TITLE     Direct Submission
  JOURNAL   Exported May 13, 2021 from SnapGene Server 1.1.58
            http://www.snapgene.com
FEATURES             Location/Qualifiers
     source          1..2267
                     /organism="synthetic DNA construct"
                     /mol_type="other DNA"
     terminator      1..58
                     /label=his operon terminator
                     /note="This putative transcriptin terminator from the E.
                     coli his operon has a 2-bp deletion introduced during
                     synthesis. Its efficiency has not been determined."
     primer_bind     complement(82..99)
                     /label=L4440
                     /note="L4440 vector, forward primer"
     rep_origin      complement(253..841)
                     /direction=LEFT
                     /label=ori
                     /note="high-copy-number ColE1/pMB1/pBR322/pUC origin of
                     replication"
     primer_bind     complement(333..352)
                     /label=pBR322ori-F
                     /note="pBR322 origin, forward primer"
     terminator      1024..1118
                     /label=lambda t0 terminator
                     /note="transcription terminator from phage lambda"
     CDS             complement(1139..1954)
                     /codon_start=1
                     /gene="aph(3')-Ia"
                     /product="aminoglycoside phosphotransferase"
                     /label=KanR
                     /note="confers resistance to kanamycin in bacteria or G418
                     (Geneticin(R)) in eukaryotes"
                     /translation="MSHIQRETSCSRPRLNSNMDADLYGYKWARDNVGQSGATIYRLYG
                     KPDAPELFLKHGKGSVANDVTDEMVRLNWLTEFMPLPTIKHFIRTPDDAWLLTTAIPGK
                     TAFQVLEEYPDSGENIVDALAVFLRRLHSIPVCNCPFNSDRVFRLAQAQSRMNNGLVDA
                     SDFDDERNGWPVEQVWKEMHKLLPFSPDSVVTHGDFSLDNLIFDEGKLIGCIDVGRVGI
                     ADRYQDLAILWNCLGEFSPSLQKRLFQKYGIDNPDMNKLQFHLMLDEFF"
     primer_bind     1862..1881
                     /label=Kan-R
                     /note="Kanamycin resistance gene, reverse primer"
     primer_bind     2116..2134
                     /label=pBRforEco
                     /note="pBR322 vectors, upsteam of EcoRI site, forward
                     primer"
     terminator      2138..2181
                     /label=bacterial terminator
                     /note="putative bacterial transcription terminator"
ORIGIN
        1 tccggcaaaa aagggcaagg tgtcaccacc ctgccctttt tctttaaaac cgaaaagatt
       61 acttcgcgtt atgcaggctt cctcgctcac tgactcgctg cgctcggtcg ttcggctgcg
      121 gcgagcggta tcagctcact caaaggcggt aatacggtta tccacagaat caggggataa
      181 cgcaggaaag aacatgtgag caaaaggcca gcaaaaggcc aggaaccgta aaaaggccgc
      241 gttgctggcg tttttccaca ggctccgccc ccctgacgag catcacaaaa atcgacgctc
      301 aagtcagagg tggcgaaacc cgacaggact ataaagatac caggcgtttc cccctggaag
      361 ctccctcgtg cgctctcctg ttccgaccct gccgcttacc ggatacctgt ccgcctttct
      421 cccttcggga agcgtggcgc tttctcatag ctcacgctgt aggtatctca gttcggtgta
      481 ggtcgttcgc tccaagctgg gctgtgtgca cgaacccccc gttcagcccg accgctgcgc
      541 cttatccggt aactatcgtc ttgagtccaa cccggtaaga cacgacttat cgccactggc
      601 agcagccact ggtaacagga ttagcagagc gaggtatgta ggcggtgcta cagagttctt
      661 gaagtggtgg cctaactacg gctacactag aagaacagta tttggtatct gcgctctgct
      721 gaagccagtt accttcggaa aaagagttgg tagctcttga tccggcaaac aaaccaccgc
      781 tggtagcggt ggtttttttg tttgcaagca gcagattacg cgcagaaaaa aaggatctca
      841 agaagatcct ttgatctttt ctacggggtc tgacgctcag tggaacgaaa actcacgtta
      901 agggattttg gtcatgagat tatcaaaaag gatcttcacc tagatccttt taaattaaaa
      961 atgaagtttt aaatcaatct aaagtatata tgagtaaact tggtctgaca gctcgaggct
     1021 tggattctca ccaataaaaa acgcccggcg gcaaccgagc gttctgaaca aatccagatg
     1081 gagttctgag gtcattactg gatctatcaa caggagtcca agcgagctcg atatcaaatt
     1141 agaaaaactc atcgagcatc aaatgaaact gcaatttatt catatcagga ttatcaatac
     1201 catatttttg aaaaagccgt ttctgtaatg aaggagaaaa ctcaccgagg cagttccata
     1261 ggatggcaag atcctggtat cggtctgcga ttccgactcg tccaacatca atacaaccta
     1321 ttaatttccc ctcgtcaaaa ataaggttat caagtgagaa atcaccatga gtgacgactg
     1381 aatccggtga gaatggcaaa agtttatgca tttctttcca gacttgttca acaggccagc
     1441 cattacgctc gtcatcaaaa tcactcgcat caaccaaacc gttattcatt cgtgattgcg
     1501 cctgagcgag acgaaatacg cgatcgctgt taaaaggaca attacaaaca ggaatcgaat
     1561 gcaaccggcg caggaacact gccagcgcat caacaatatt ttcacctgaa tcaggatatt
     1621 cttctaatac ctggaatgct gttttccctg ggatcgcagt ggtgagtaac catgcatcat
     1681 caggagtacg gataaaatgc ttgatggtcg gaagaggcat aaattccgtc agccagttta
     1741 gtctgaccat ctcatctgta acatcattgg caacgctacc tttgccatgt ttcagaaaca
     1801 actctggcgc atcgggcttc ccatacaatc ggtagattgt cgcacctgat tgcccgacat
     1861 tatcgcgagc ccatttatac ccatataaat cagcatccat gttggaattt aatcgcggcc
     1921 ttgagcaaga cgtttcccgt tgaatatggc tcattttagc ttccttagct cctgaaaatc
     1981 tcgataactc aaaaaatacg cccggtagtg atcttatttc attatggtga aagttggaac
     2041 ctcttacgtg cccgatcaac tcgagtgcca cctgacgtct aagaaaccat tattatcatg
     2101 acattaacct ataaaaatag gcgtatcacg aggcagaatt tcagataaaa aaaatcctta
     2161 gctttcgcta aggatgattt ctggaattcc acctgcatat cgctagagac cttctgtatg
     2221 aggtggatgg tgtgctgcgt ggccaaaccc atatgcaggt gctgcag
//
