[The description below was written by a language model from this plasmid's Addgene catalogue record and the feature table of its GenBank file.]
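Description:
pMA_Auxiliary 4Δ is a small helper plasmid from the Mobius Assembly toolkit, a Golden Gate-style framework for hierarchical DNA assembly. It is built on a self-made derivative of the BioBrick vector pSB1K3 and is classed as a synthetic biology vector for propagation in E. coli. Replication relies on a high-copy ColE1/pUC-type origin. Selection is by kanamycin through the aph(3')-Ia aminoglycoside phosphotransferase gene.

The payload is not a gene but a 72 bp linker sequence, cloned between EcoRI and PstI sites that both remain intact. According to the record, this is the End-to-End linker 4Δ, which assists Level 2 cloning, the stage at which multiple transcription units are combined into larger constructs. The record does not spell out how the linker works or which overhangs it carries, and the linker itself is not annotated in the feature table.

The annotated features are all backbone elements. They comprise the origin, the KanR coding sequence, several standard sequencing primer sites, and three transcription terminators: a his operon terminator noted as carrying a 2 bp deletion and being of undetermined efficiency, the phage lambda t0 terminator, and a putative bacterial terminator. In pSB1-series vectors such terminators typically flank the cloning region to insulate it from backbone transcription. No promoter, reporter or expression cassette is recorded.

The catalogue sizes are inconsistent. It lists 2267 bp for the backbone without insert and 2195 bp for the total, whereas the held sequence record is 2267 bp, so the two catalogue figures may have been transposed.
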