Addgene plasmid #102715: pMA_Auxiliary 4Δ
Purpose: Provides the End-to-End linker 4Δ which assists Level 2 cloning in Mobius Assembly
Depositing lab: Naomi Nakayama. Depositing organization: University of Edinburgh. Publication: Mobius Assembly: A versatile Golden-Gate framework towards universal DNA assembly. Andreou AI, Nakayama N. PLoS One. 2018 Jan 2;13(1):e0189892. doi: 10.1371/journal.pone.0189892. eCollection 2018. PubMed 29293531.
Backbone
  Vector backbone: derived from pSB1K3
  Backbone manufacturer: Self-made
  Backbone size w/o insert (bp): 2267
  Total vector size (bp): 2195
  Vector type: Synthetic Biology
Growth in bacteria
  Bacterial resistance: Kanamycin, 50 μg/mL
  Growth temperature: 37°C
  Growth strain: DH5alpha
  Copy number: High Copy
Gene/Insert
  Gene/Insert name: Linker sequence
  Insert size (bp): 72
  Cloning method: Restriction Enzyme; 5′ cloning site EcoRI (not destroyed); 3′ cloning site PstI (not destroyed)
  Sequencing primers: 5′ tgccacctgacgtctaagaa; 3′ attaccgcctttgagtgagc
Terms and licenses: Academic/Nonprofit Terms; Industry Terms: Not Available to Industry
How to cite: pMA_Auxiliary 4Δ was a gift from Naomi Nakayama (Addgene plasmid # 102715 ; http://n2t.net/addgene:102715 ; RRID:Addgene_102715)
